Addgene plasmid #58729: Rat Alpha2 delta-1 HA pMT2
Purpose: expression of HA tagged rat Alpha2 delta-1 in mamalian cells
Depositing lab: Annette Dolphin. Depositing organization: University College London. Publication: Calcium currents are enhanced by alpha2delta-1 lacking its membrane anchor. Kadurin I, Alvarez-Laviada A, Ng SF, Walker-Gray R, D'Arco M, Fadel MG, Pratt WS, Dolphin AC. J Biol Chem. 2012 Sep 28;287(40):33554-66. Epub 2012 Aug 6. 10.1074/jbc.M112.378554 PubMed 22869375.
Backbone
  Vector backbone: pMT2
  Backbone size w/o insert (bp): 5100
  Vector type: Mammalian Expression
Growth in bacteria
  Bacterial resistance: Ampicillin, 100 μg/mL
  Growth temperature: 37°C
  Growth strain: DH5alpha
  Copy number: Unknown
Gene/Insert
  Gene/Insert name: alpha2 delta-1 (alt names: Cacna2d1; calcium channel, voltage-dependent, alpha2/delta subunit 1)
  Species: R. norvegicus (rat)
  Entrez Gene: Cacna2d1 (a.k.a. CCHLA2, Cacna2, DHSCCA)
  Promoter: SV40
  Cloning method: Unknown
  Sequencing primers: 5′ pMT2-F
Terms and licenses: Academic/Nonprofit Terms; Industry Terms: Not Available to Industry
Depositor comments: There is an HA tag in middle of insert.
How to cite: Rat Alpha2 delta-1 HA pMT2 was a gift from Annette Dolphin (Addgene plasmid # 58729 ; http://n2t.net/addgene:58729 ; RRID:Addgene_58729)
