[The description below was written by a language model from this plasmid's Addgene catalogue record and pLannotate feature annotations shown in this document.]
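Description:
Rat Alpha2 delta-1 HA pMT2 is a mammalian expression plasmid of 8,940 bp, built on the pMT2 backbone, for producing an HA-tagged form of the rat voltage-gated calcium channel auxiliary subunit alpha2delta-1 (Cacna2d1). It is propagated in E. coli through a high-copy ColE1/pUC-type origin and selected with ampicillin via the β-lactamase gene and its own promoter. Short remnants of rop, bom, lacI and lacZα reflect the pBR322-type ancestry of the backbone and are not functional parts of the design.

The catalogue lists SV40 as the promoter, and the feature table shows an SV40 enhancer/early promoter element at the start of the sequence, although it is annotated on the opposite strand to the insert. Between it and the coding region lie an adenovirus-derived segment (detected only as a fragment matching the viral polymerase reading frame) and a chimeric adenovirus/immunoglobulin intron, which provides a splicing event that generally improves mRNA expression. The record does not annotate any other promoter in this region, so which sequence drives transcription cannot be settled from it alone. The Cacna2d1 open reading frame follows. The depositor notes that the HA epitope lies in the middle of the insert rather than at either terminus, though it is not annotated separately. Downstream are a mouse DHFR coding sequence, the SV40 polyadenylation signal, and an adenovirus VA RNA gene, which in such vectors helps sustain translation in transfected cells.

The construct is intended for expressing epitope-tagged alpha2delta-1 in mammalian cells. An internal HA tag of this kind allows detection of the subunit in studies of its processing, localisation and effect on calcium currents.
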