Features (pLannotate 1.2.2; 18 found; start..end, strand, type, name):
      7..336     -  promoter       SV40 promoter: SV40 enhancer and early promoter
    357..788     -  CDS            POL (fragment): DPOL_ADE05 - Experimental evidence at protein level: Swiss-Prot protein existence level 1. Eukaryotic-type DNA polymerase involved in viral genomic replication. DNA synthesis is protein primed, and acts in a strand displacement replication. Assembles in complex with viral pTP, DBP, host NFIA and host POU2F1/OCT1 on viral origin of replication. The polymerase covalently transfers dCMP onto pTP, thereby initiating complementary strand synthesis. From Human adenovirus C serotype 5 (HAdV-5) (Human adenovirus 5).
    805..1034    +  intron         chimeric intron: chimera between introns from adenovirus and immunoglobulin heavy chain genes
   1144..4443    +  CDS            Cacna2d1: CA2D1_RAT - Also known as Cacnl2a, Cchl2a. Experimental evidence at protein level: Swiss-Prot protein existence level 1. The alpha-2/delta subunit of voltage-dependent calcium channels regulates calcium current density and activation/inactivation kinetics of the calcium channel. Plays an important role in excitation- contraction coupling (By similarity). From Rattus norvegicus (Rat).
   4823..4852    -  misc_feature   MCS (fragment): pBluescript multiple cloning site
   4886..4902    +  promoter       chicken β-actin promoter (fragment): contains a 21-bp deletion relative to the standard chicken β-actin promoter
   4988..5551    +  CDS            DHFR: mouse dihydrofolate reductase; Mus musculus Dhfr
   5633..5716    +  CDS            large T antigen (fragment): large T antigen from SV40 (simian virus 40)
   5739..5873    +  polyA_signal   SV40 poly(A) signal: SV40 polyadenylation signal
   5881..6231    -  CDS            PTP (fragment): TERM_ADE02 - Experimental evidence at protein level: Swiss-Prot protein existence level 1. Protein covalently bound to the viral DNA that acts as a primer for viral genomic replication by DNA strand displacement. Assembles on the viral origin of replication in an initiation complex with viral polymerase, DBP, host NFIA and host POU2F1/OCT1. During initiation, the polymerase covalently couples the first dCTP with Ser- 580 of pTP. The terminal protein stimulates the template activity over 20 fold compared to protein-free templates. Neo-synthesized viral genomes are linked to two preterminal prot
   6262..6418    +  ncRNA          VA: Accession: RF00102 - VA RNA
   6481..6534    -  CDS            lacI (fragment): lac repressor; lacI; The lac repressor binds to the lac operator to inhibit transcription in E. coli. This inhibition can be relieved by adding lactose or isopropyl-β-D-thiogalactopyranoside (IPTG).
   6717..7305    -  rep_origin     ori: high-copy-number ColE1/pMB1/pBR322/pUC origin of replication
   7476..8336    -  CDS            AmpR: β-lactamase; bla; confers resistance to ampicillin, carbenicillin, and related antibiotics
   8337..8441    -  promoter       AmpR promoter: bla
   8536..8571    +  CDS            rop (fragment): Rop protein, which maintains plasmids at low copy number; rop
   8673..8772    +  misc_feature   bom (fragment): basis of mobility region from pBR322
   8778..8932    -  CDS            lacZα (fragment): LacZα fragment of β-galactosidase; lacZ fragment
>Addgene plasmid #58729 | Rat Alpha2 delta-1 HA pMT2 | depositor full sequence | sequence record 90811 | Rat Alpha2 delta-1 HA pMT2 sequence 8940 bps
AAGCTTTTTGCAAAAGCCTAGGCCTCCAAAAAAGCCTCCTCACTACTTCTGGAATAGCTCAGAGGCCGAG
GCGGCCTCGGCCTCTGCATAAATAAAAAAAATTAGTCAGCCATGGGGCGGAGAATGGGCGGAACTGGGCG
GAGTTAGGGGCGGGATGGGCGGAGTTAGGGGCGGGACTATGGTTGCTGACTAATTGAGATGCATGCTTTG
CATACTTCTGCCTGCTGGGGAGCCTGGGGACTTTCCACACCTGGTTGCTGACTAATTGAGATGCATGCTT
TGCATACTTCTGCCTGCTGGGGAGCCTGGGGACTTTCCACACCCTAACTGACACACATTCCACAGGATCC
GGTCGCGCGAATTTCGAGCGGTGTTCCGCGGTCCTCCTCGTATAGAAACTCGGACCACTCTGAGACGAAG
GCTCGCGTCCAGGCCAGCACGAAGGAGGCTAAGTGGGAGGGGTAGCGGTCGTTGTCCACTAGGGGGTCCA
CTCGCTCCAGGGTGTGAAGACACATGTCGCCCTCTTCGGCATCAAGGAAGGTGATTGGTTTATAGGTGTA
GGCCACGTGACCGGGTGTTCCTGAAGGGGGGCTATAAAAGGGGGTGGGGGCGCGTTCGTCCTCACTCTCT
TCCGCATCGCTGTCTGCGAGGGCCAGCTGTTGGGCTCGCGGTTGAGGACAAACTCTTCGCGGTCTTTCCA
GTACTCTTGGATCGGAAACCCGTCGGCCTCCGAACGGTACTCCGCCACCGAGGGACCTGAGCGAGTCCGC
ATCGACCGGATCGGAAAACCTCTCGACTGTTGGGGTGAGTACTCCCTCTCAAAAGCGGGCATGACTTCTG
CGCTAAGATTGTCAGTTTCCAAAAACGAGGAGGATTTGATATTCACCTGGCCCGCGGTGATGCCTTTGAG
GGTGGCCGCGTCCATCTGGTCAGAAAAGACAATCTTTTTGTTGTCAAGCTTGAGGTGTGGCAGGCTTGAG
ATCTGGCCATACACTTGAGTGACAATGACATCCACTTTGCCTTTCTCTCCACAGGTGTCCACTCCCAGGT
CCAACTGCAGGCGAGCCTGAATTCCTCGAGGGTACCGAGCTCGGATCCACTAGTAACGGCCGCCAGTGTG
CTGGAATTCTGCAGATCGCGAAGATGGCTGCTGGCTGCCTGCTGGCCTTGACTCTGACACTTTTCCAATC
TTGGCTGATCGGCCCCTCGAGCGAGGAGCCCTTCCCTTCGCCCGTCACTATCAAGTCATGGGTGGATAAA
ATGCAGGAAGACCTTGTCACACTGGCAAAGACAGCAAGTGGAGTGACTCAGCTTGCTGACATTTATGAAA
AATACCAAGATTTGTATACTGTGGAGCCAAATAATGCACGCCAACTGGTTGAAATTGCAGCTAGAGACAT
TGAGAAACTTCTGAGCAACAGATCTAAAGCCCTGGTGCGCCTGGCTATGGAAGCAGAGAAAGTCCAAGCC
GCCCACCAATGGAGGGAAGATTTTGCAAGCAACGAAGTTGTCTACTACAACGCTAAAGACGATCTTGATC
CTGAAAGAAATGAGAGTGAGTCAGGCAGCCAACGGATTAAACCTGTTTTCATCGAAGACGCTAATTTTGG
ACGCCAGATATCCTATCAACATGCAGCGGTCCATATTCCCACGGACATCTATGAGGGCTCAACCATAGTG
TTAAACGAACTCAACTGGACAAGTGCCTTAGATGAAGTTTTCAAAAGAAATCGAGATGAAGACCCTACAT
TGCTGTGGCAAGTGTTTGGCAGCGCCACCGGCCTGGCCCGATATTATCCAGCTTCTCCGTGGGTGGATAA
CAGCAGAACTCCAAACAAGATCGATCTCTACGATGTACGCAGAAGACCATGGTACATCCAGGGAGCTGCA
TCCCCCAAAGACATGCTCATTCTGGTGGACGTGAGTGGAAGTGTGAGCGGATTGACTCTGAAACTCATCC
GGACATCTGTCTCTGAGATGTTAGAAACCCTTTCCGATGATGATTTCGTGAATGTAGCTTCATTTAACAG
CAATGCTCAGGATGTGAGTTGTTTCCAGCACCTGGTTCAAGCGAATGTAAGGAACAAGAAGGTGCTGAAG
GATGCGGTGAATAACATCACAGCAAAGGGGATAACAGATTACAAGAAAGGCTTTAGCTTCGCGTTTGAAC
AGCTACTTAATTATAATGTTTCCAGAGCCAATTGTAATAAGATCATCATGTTATTCACGGATGGAGGAGA
AGAGAGAGCCCAGGAGATATTTGCCAAGTACAATAAAGACAAAAAAGTCCGCGTGTTTACATTTTCTGTT
GGTCAACATAATTATGACAGAGGACCTATTCAGTGGATGGCTTGTGAAAACAAAGGTTATTATTATGAGA
TTCCCTCTATTGGTGCAATAAGAATCAATACTCAGGAATATCTAGATGTTCTGGGAAGACCAATGGTTTT
AGCCGGGGACAAAGCAAAGCAAGTCCAGTGGACAAATGTGTATTTGGATGCTCTGGAGCTGGGACTTGTC
ATTACTGGAACTCTACCGGTCTTCAACGTCACTGGCCAGTCTGAAAATAAGACTAACTTGAAGAACCAGT
TGATTCTTGGTGTGATGGGCGTTGATGTGTCTCTGGAAGATATTAAGAGATTGACACCACGTTTTACACT
GTGCCCCAACGGTTACTATTTTGCAATCGATCCTAATGGTTATGTCTTACTGCATCCAAATCTTCAGCCA
AAGAACCCCAAATCTCAGGAGCCGGTCACACTGGATTTTCTCGATGCTGAGTTAGAGAATTACCCTTACG
ACGTCCCTGACTACGCCGATATTAAAGTGGAGATTCGAAATAAAATGATAGACGGAGAAAGTGGAGAAAA
AACATTCAGAACTCTGGTCAAATCTCAAGATGAGAGATATATTGACAAAGGAAATCGAACATACACATGG
ACACCTGTCAATGGCACAGATTACAGTTTGGCCTTGGTATTGCCAACCTACAGTTTTTACTATATAAAAG
CCAAAATAGAAGAGACAATAACTCAGGCCAGATCAAAAAAGGGGAAAATGAAGGATTCAGAAACCCTGAA
GCCAGACAATTTTGAAGAATCTGGCTACACTTTCATAGCACCAAGGGAATACTGCAATGACCTGAAACCT
TCAGATAATAACACTGAATTTCTTTTAAATTTCAATGAATTTATTGATAGGAAAACTCCAAACAACCCTT
CCTGTAATACAGATTTGATTAATAGAATCTTGCTGGATGCGGGTTTTACAAATGAACTTGTCCAAAATTA
TTGGAGTAAACAGAAAAATATCAAAGGAGTGAAGGCACGCTTTGTGGTGACTGATGGCGGAATTACAAGA
GTTTACCCCAAAGAGGCTGGAGAAAACTGGCAAGAGAACCCAGAGACGTATGAGGACAGCTTCTACAAAC
GGAGCCTAGATAACGATAACTACGTTTTCACTGCGCCCTACTTCAACAAAAGTGGACCTGGTGCCTATGA
ATCTGGAATTATGGTAAGCAAAGCTGTAGAACTGTACATCCAAGGAAAACTTCTTAAGCCTGCAGTTGTG
GGAATTAAAATTGACGTAAACTCCTGGATAGAAAATTTTACCAAAACTTCAATCAGGGATCCGTGTGCTG
GTCCAGTTTGTGACTGCAAAAGAAACAGTGATGTAATGGACTGTGTCATTCTAGATGATGGTGGATTTCT
TCTGATGGCCAATCATGATGATTACACTAATCAGATTGGACGTTTTTTTGGAGAGATTGACCCGAGCATG
ATGAGACACCTGGTTAATATATCACTTTATGCATTCAATAAATCATATGACTATCAGTCTGTGTGTGATC
CAGGGGCAGCACCAAAGCAAGGAGCAGGACATCGCTCAGCCTATGTGCCATCAATTACAGACATACTCCA
GATTGGCTGGTGGGCCACTGCTGCCGCCTGGTCTATTCTCCAGCAGCTACTCTTGAGTTTGACATTTCCA
CGGCTCCTTGAGGCAGTTGAAATGGAAGAGGATGACTTCACAGCTTCCCTGTCTAAGCAGAGCTGCATCA
CAGAACAAACTCAGTACTTCTTCAAGAACGATACTAAATCATTCAGTGGTTTACTGGACTGTGGAAACTG
TTCCAGGATCTTTCATGTTGAGAAGCTTATGAACACCAACCTAGTGTTCATAATGGTGGAGAGCAAGGGA
ACATGTCCGTGTGACACGCGGCTGCTCATGCAAGCAGAACAGACTTCTGATGGTCCAGATCCTTGCGACA
TGGTTAAGCAGCCCAGATACCGAAAAGGACCTGATGTCTGCTTTGATAACAATGTGCTGGAGGATTATAC
CGACTGTGGTGGTGTTTCTGGATTAAACCCTTCCTTATGGTCTATCTTTGGACTCCAATTTATACTCCTT
TGGCTGGTATCTGGCAGCAGACACTATCTATGGTGACCCTCTAAACCCATGATCTGCAACTTAATTCCAT
GCCCTGCCAAAACATGAGCCCTCAGTTACATTAAAATAGAGCCCGTTGAAGAAGCTCCACAGAACCTTAG
CTGGGCCTCTACCCTGATGTAACTGTGAGGCTTAGATTCCTGACCATCGCTGGCTGCATGTCAGGGTGTT
GGAAACTGAAACTCGTGTGAACATGCTGCATCATCTGTGTCCAACATCAAAGCAAAGCTCTACTCATTCT
CTGTGGGAGGTTTGGGAGTTCGCTGTTGCACTGTTGGAGATTACGTGGAAAAGGCTCCCCCACGCAGGCC
TTATGAAAAGAAGCAGTCTTGACTTTGACCTAGCATTTCAACCTGCTGCAGTTTTACCAAGCCGAATTCC
TGCAGCCCGGGGGATCCACTAGATCCATCACACTGGCGGCCGCGTCGACGAATTCCGGGGGGGGGGGGGG
GGGGGACAGCTCAGGGCTGCGATTTCGCGCCAAACTTGACGGCAATCCTAGCGTGAAGGCTGGTAGGATT
TTATCCCCGCTGCCATCATGGTTCGACCATTGAACTGCATCGTCGCCGTGTCCCAAAATATGGGGATTGG
CAAGAACGGAGACCTACCCTGGCCTCCGCTCAGGAACGAGTTCAAGTACTTCCAAAGAATGACCACAACC
TCTTCAGTGGAAGGTAAACAGAATCTGGTGATTATGGGTAGGAAAACCTGGTTCTCCATTCCTGAGAAGA
ATCGACCTTTAAAGGACAGAATTAATATAGTTCTCAGTAGAGAACTCAAAGAACCACCACGAGGAGCTCA
TTTTCTTGCCAAAAGTTTGGATGATGCCTTAAGACTTATTGAACAACCGGAATTGGCAAGTAAAGTAGAC
ATGGTTTGGATAGTCGGAGGCAGTTCTGTTTACCAGGAAGCCATGAATCAACCAGGCCACCTCAGACTCT
TTGTGACAAGGATCATGCAGGAATTTGAAAGTGACACGTTTTTCCCAGAAATTGATTTGGGGAAATATAA
ACTTCTCCCAGAATACCCAGGCGTCCTCTCTGAGGTCCAGGAGGAAAAAGGCATCAAGTATAAGTTTGAA
GTCTACGAGAAGAAAGACTAACAGGAAGATGCTTTCAAGTTCTCTGCTCCCCTCCTAAAGCTATGCATTT
TTTATAAGACCATGGGACTTTTGCTGGCTTTAGATCATAATCAGCCATACCACATTTGTAGAGGTTTTAC
TTGCTTTAAAAAACCTCCCACACCTCCCCCTGAACCTGAAACATAAAATGAATGCAATTGTTGTTGTTAA
CTTGTTTATTGCAGCTTATAATGGTTACAAATAAAGCAATAGCATCACAAATTTCACAAATAAAGCATTT
TTTTCACTGCATTCTAGTTGTGGTTTGTCCAAACTCATCAATGTATCTTATCATGTCTGGATCCCCGGCC
AACGGTCTGGTGACCCGGCTGCGAGAGCTCGGTGTACCTGAGACGCGAGTAAGCCCTTGAGTCAAAGACG
TAGTCGTTGCAAGTCCGCACCAGGTACTGATATCCCACCAAAAAGTGCGGCGGCGGCTGGCGGTAGAGGG
GCCAGCGTAGGGTGGCCGGGGCTCCGGGGGCGAGGTCTTCCAACATAAGGCGATGATATCCGTAGATGTA
CCTGGACATCCAGGTGATGCCGGCGGCGGTGGTGGAGGCGCGCGGAAAGTCGCGGACGCGGTTCCAGATG
TTGCGCAGCGGCAAAAAGTGCTCCATGGTCGGGACGCTCTGGCCGGTGAGGCGTGCGCAGTCGTTGACGC
TCTAGACCGTGCAAAAGGAGAGCCTGTAAGCGGGCACTCTTCCGTGGTCTGGTGGATAAATTCGCAAGGG
TATCATGGCGGACGACCGGGGTTCGAACCCCGGATCCGGCCGTCCGCCGTGATCCATCCGGTTACCGCCC
GCGTGTCGAACCCAGGTGTGCGACGTCAGACAACGGGGGAGCGCTCCTTTTGGCTTCCTTCCAGGCGCGG
CGGCTGCTGCGCTAGCTTTTTTGGCGAGCTCGAATTAATTCTGCATTAATGAATCGGCCAACGCGCGGGG
AGAGGCGGTTTGCGTATTGGGCGCTCTTCCGCTTCCTCGCTCACTGACTCGCTGCGCTCGGTCGTTCGGC
TGCGGCGAGCGGTATCAGCTCACTCAAAGGCGGTAATACGGTTATCCACAGAATCAGGGGATAACGCAGG
AAAGAACATGTGAGCAAAAGGCCAGCAAAAGGCCAGGAACCGTAAAAAGGCCGCGTTGCTGGCGTTTTTC
CATAGGCTCCGCCCCCCTGACGAGCATCACAAAAATCGACGCTCAAGTCAGAGGTGGCGAAACCCGACAG
GACTATAAAGATACCAGGCGTTTCCCCCTGGAAGCTCCCTCGTGCGCTCTCCTGTTCCGACCCTGCCGCT
TACCGGATACCTGTCCGCCTTTCTCCCTTCGGGAAGCGTGGCGCTTTCTCAATGCTCACGCTGTAGGTAT
CTCAGTTCGGTGTAGGTCGTTCGCTCCAAGCTGGGCTGTGTGCACGAACCCCCCGTTCAGCCCGACCGCT
GCGCCTTATCCGGTAACTATCGTCTTGAGTCCAACCCGGTAAGACACGACTTATCGCCACTGGCAGCAGC
CACTGGTAACAGGATTAGCAGAGCGAGGTATGTAGGCGGTGCTACAGAGTTCTTGAAGTGGTGGCCTAAC
TACGGCTACACTAGAAGGACAGTATTTGGTATCTGCGCTCTGCTGAAGCCAGTTACCTTCGGAAAAAGAG
TTGGTAGCTCTTGATCCGGCAAACAAACCACCGCTGGTAGCGGTGGTTTTTTTGTTTGCAAGCAGCAGAT
TACGCGCAGAAAAAAAGGATCTCAAGAAGATCCTTTGATCTTTTCTACGGGGTCTGACGCTCAGTGGAAC
GAAAACTCACGTTAAGGGATTTTGGTCATGAGATTATCAAAAAGGATCTTCACCTAGATCCTTTTAAATT
AAAAATGAAGTTTTAAATCAATCTAAAGTATATATGAGTAAACTTGGTCTGACAGTTACCAATGCTTAAT
CAGTGAGGCACCTATCTCAGCGATCTGTCTATTTCGTTCATCCATAGTTGCCTGACTCCCCGTCGTGTAG
ATAACTACGATACGGGAGGGCTTACCATCTGGCCCCAGTGCTGCAATGATACCGCGAGACCCACGCTCAC
CGGCTCCAGATTTATCAGCAATAAACCAGCCAGCCGGAAGGGCCGAGCGCAGAAGTGGTCCTGCAACTTT
ATCCGCCTCCATCCAGTCTATTAATTGTTGCCGGGAAGCTAGAGTAAGTAGTTCGCCAGTTAATAGTTTG
CGCAACGTTGTTGCCATTGCTACAGGCATCGTGGTGTCACGCTCGTCGTTTGGTATGGCTTCATTCAGCT
CCGGTTCCCAACGATCAAGGCGAGTTACATGATCCCCCATGTTGTGCAAAAAAGCGGTTAGCTCCTTCGG
TCCTCCGATCGTTGTCAGAAGTAAGTTGGCCGCAGTGTTATCACTCATGGTTATGGCAGCACTGCATAAT
TCTCTTACTGTCATGCCATCCGTAAGATGCTTTTCTGTGACTGGTGAGTACTCAACCAAGTCATTCTGAG
AATAGTGTATGCGGCGACCGAGTTGCTCTTGCCCGGCGTCAATACGGGATAATACCGCGCCACATAGCAG
AACTTTAAAAGTGCTCATCATTGGAAAACGTTCTTCGGGGCGAAAACTCTCAAGGATCTTACCGCTGTTG
AGATCCAGTTCGATGTAACCCACTCGTGCACCCAACTGATCTTCAGCATCTTTTACTTTCACCAGCGTTT
CTGGGTGAGCAAAAACAGGAAGGCAAAATGCCGCAAAAAAGGGAATAAGGGCGACACGGAAATGTTGAAT
ACTCATACTCTTCCTTTTTCAATATTATTGAAGCATTTATCAGGGTTATTGTCTCATGAGCGGATACATA
TTTGAATGTATTTAGAAAAATAAACAAATAGGGGTTCCGCGCACATTTCCCCGAAAAGTGCCACCTGACG
TCTAAGAAACCATTATTATCATGACATTAACCTATAAAAATAGGCGTATCACGAGGCCCTTTCGTCTCGC
GCGTTTCGGTGATGACGGTGAAAACCTCTGACACATGCAGCTCCCGGAGACGGTCACAGCTTGTCTGTAA
GCGGATGCCGGGAGCAGACAAGCCCGTCAGGGCGCGTCAGCGGGTGTTGGCGGGTGTCGGGGCTGGCTTA
ACTATGCGGCATCAGAGCAGATTGTACTGAGAGTGCACCATATGCGGTGTGAAATACCGCACAGATGCGT
AAGGAGAAAATACCGCATCAGGCGCCATTCGCCATTCAGGCTGCGCAACTGTTGGGAAGGGCGATCGGTG
CGGGCCTCTTCGCTATTACGCCAGCTGGCGAAAGGGGGATGTGCTGCAAGGCGATTAAGTTGGGTAACGC
CAGGGTTTTCCCAGTCACGACGTTGTAAAACGACGGCCAGTGCCAAGCTT
