>Addgene plasmid #58729 | Rat Alpha2 delta-1 HA pMT2 | addgene partial sequence | sequence record 95541 | pMT2-R2 5'-CTCCTCGTGGTGGTTCTTTG-3'
GGTCGATTCTTCTCAGGAATGGAGAACCAGGTTTTCCTACCCATAATCACCAGATTCTGTTTACCTTCCA
CTGAAGAGGTTGTGGTCATTCTTTGGAAGTACTTGAACTCGTTCCTGAGCGGAGGCCAGGGTAGGTCTCC
GTTCTTGCCAATCCCCATATTTTGGGACACGGCGACGATGCAGTTCAATGGTCGAACCATGATGGCAGCG
GGGATAAAATCCTACCAGCCTTCACGCTAGGATTGCCGTCAAGTTTGGCGCGAAATCGCAGCCCTGAGCT
GTCCC
