>Addgene plasmid #58729 | Rat Alpha2 delta-1 HA pMT2 | addgene partial sequence | sequence record 95544 | pMT2-F 5'-TTGCCTTTCTCTCCACAGGT-3'
GAGCCTGAATTCCTCGAGGGTACCGAGCTCGGATCCACTAGTAACGGCCGCCAGTGTGCTGGAATTCTGC
AGATCGCGAAGATGGCTGCTGGCTGCCTGCTGGCCTTGACTCTGACACTTTTCCAATCTTGGCTGATCGG
CCCCTCGAGCGAGGAGCCCTTCCCTTCGCCCGTCACTATCAAGTCATGGGTGGATAAAATGCAGGAAGAC
CTTGTCACACTGGCAAAGACAGCAAGTGGAGTGACTCAGCTTGCTGACATTTATGAAAAATACCAAGATT
TGTATACTGTGGAGCCAAATAATGCACGCCAACTGGTTGAAATTGCAGCTAGAGACATTGAGAAACTTCT
GAGCAACAGATCTAAAGCCCTGGTGCGCCTGGCTATGGAAGCAGAGAAAGTCCAAGCCGCCCACCAATGG
AGGGAAGATTTTGCAAGCAACGAAGTTGTCTACTACAACGCTAAAGACGATCTTGATCCTGAAAGAAATG
AGAGTGAGTCAGGCAGCCAACGGATTAAACCTGTTTTCATCGAAGACGCTAATTTTGGACGCCAGATATC
CTATCAACATGCAGCGGTCCATATTCCCACGGACATCTATGAGGGCTCAACCATAGTGTTAAACGAACTC
AACTGGACAAGTGCCTTAGATGAAGTTTTCAAAAGAAATCGAGATGAAGACCCTACATTGCTGTGGCAAG
TGTTTGGCAGCGCCACCGGCCTGGCCCGATATTATCCAGCTTCTCCGTGGGTGGATAACAGCAGAACTCC
AAACAAGATCGATCTCTACGATGTACGCAGAAGACCATGGTACATCCAGGGAGCTGCATCCCCCAAAGAC
ATGCTCATTCTGGTGGACGTGAGTGGAAGTGTGAGCGGAT
