>Addgene plasmid #58729 | Rat Alpha2 delta-1 HA pMT2 | addgene partial sequence | sequence record 95547 | rA2D1-F1 5'-CTATCAACATGCAGCGGTCC-3'
AATCGAGATGAAGACCCTACATTGCTGTGGCAAGTGTTTGGCAGCGCCACCGGCCTGGCCCGATATTATC
CAGCTTCTCCGTGGGTGGATAACAGCAGAACTCCAAACAAGATCGATCTCTACGATGTACGCAGAAGACC
ATGGTACATCCAGGGAGCTGCATCCCCCAAAGACATGCTCATTCTGGTGGACGTGAGTGGAAGTGTGAGC
GGATTGACTCTGAAACTCATCCGGACATCTGTCTCTGAGATGTTAGAAACCCTTTCCGATGATGATTTCG
TGAATGTAGCTTCATTTAACAGCAATGCTCAGGATGTGAGTTGTTTCCAGCACCTGGTTCAAGCGAATGT
AAGGAACAAGAAGGTGCTGAAGGATGCGGTGAATAACATCACAGCAAAGGGGATAACAGATTACAAGAAA
GGCTTTAGCTTCGCGTTTGAACAGCTACTTAATTATAATGTTTCCAGAGCCAATTGTAATAAGATCATCA
TGTTATTCACGGATGGAGGAGAAGAGAGAGCCCAGGAGATATTTGCCAAGTACAATAAAGACAAAAAAGT
CCGCGTGTTTACATTTTCTGTTGGTCAACATAATTATGACAGAGGACCTATTCAGTGGATGGCTTGTGAA
AACAAAGGTTATTATTATGAGATTCCCTCTATTGGTGCAATAAGAATCAATACTCAGGAATATCTAGATG
TTCTGGGAAGACCAATGGTTTTAGCCGGGGACAAAGC
