>Addgene plasmid #58729 | Rat Alpha2 delta-1 HA pMT2 | addgene partial sequence | sequence record 95558 | rA2D1-R1 5'-TTGTCTGGCTTCAGGGTTTC-3'
CTGGCCTGAGTTATTGTCTCTTCTATTTTGGCTTTTATATAGTAAAAACTGTAGGTTGGCAATACCAAGG
CCAAACTGTAATCTGTGCCATTGACAGGTGTCCATGTGTATGTTCGATTTCCTTTGTCAATATATCTCTC
ATCTTGAGATTTGACCAGAGTTCTGAATGTTTTTTCTCCACTTTCTCCGTCTATCATTTTATTTCGAATC
TCCACTTTAATATCGGCGTAGTCAGGGACGTCGTAAGGGTAATTCTCTAACTCAGCATCGAGAAAATCCA
GTGTGACCGGCTCCTGAGATTTGGGGTTCTTTGGCTGAAGATTTGGATGCAGTAAGACATAACCATTAGG
ATCGATTGCAAAATAGTAACCGTTGGGGCACAGTGTAAAACGTGGTGTCAATCTCTTAATATCTTCCAGA
GACACATCAACGCCCATCACACCAAGAATCAACTGGTTCTTCAAGTTAGTCTTATTTTCAGACTGGCCAG
TGACGTTGAAGACCGGTAGAGTTCCAGTAATGACAAGTCCCAGCTCCAGAGCATCCAAATACACATTTGT
CCACTGGACTTGCTTTGCTTTGTCCCCGGCTAAAACCATTGGTCTTCCCAGAACATCTAGATATTCCTGA
GTATTGATTCTTATTGCACCAATAGAGGGAATCTCATAATAATAACCTTTGTTTTCACAAGCCATCCACT
GAATAGGTCCTCTGTCATAATTATGTTGACCAACAGAAAATGTAAACACGCGGACTTTTTTGTCTTTATT
GTACTTGGCAAATATCTCCTGGGCTCTCTCTTCTCCTCCATCCGTGAATAACATGATGATCTTAT
